>Addgene plasmid #142397 | TFORF2536 | addgene full sequence | sequence record 454976 | Addgene NGS Result
TTAATGTAGTCTTATGCAATACTCTTGTAGTCTTGCAACATGGTAACGATGAGTTAGCAACATGCCTTAC
AAGGAGAGAAAAAGCACCGTGCATGCCGATTGGTGGAAGTAAGGTGGTACGATCGTGCCTTATTAGGAAG
GCAACAGACGGGTCTGACATGGATTGGACGAACCACTGAATTGCCGCATTGCAGAGATATTGTATTTAAG
TGCCTAGCTCGATACATAAACGGGTCTCTCTGGTTAGACCAGATCTGAGCCTGGGAGCTCTCTGGCTAAC
TAGGGAACCCACTGCTTAAGCCTCAATAAAGCTTGCCTTGAGTGCTTCAAGTAGTGTGTGCCCGTCTGTT
GTGTGACTCTGGTAACTAGAGATCCCTCAGACCCTTTTAGTCAGTGTGGAAAATCTCTAGCAGTGGCGCC
CGAACAGGGACTTGAAAGCGAAAGGGAAACCAGAGGAGCTCTCTCGACGCAGGACTCGGCTTGCTGAAGC
GCGCACGGCAAGAGGCGAGGGGCGGCGACTGGTGAGTACGCCAAAAATTTTGACTAGCGGAGGCTAGAAG
GAGAGAGATGGGTGCGAGAGCGTCAGTATTAAGCGGGGGAGAATTAGATCGCGATGGGAAAAAATTCGGT
TAAGGCCAGGGGGAAAGAAAAAATATAAATTAAAACATATAGTATGGGCAAGCAGGGAGCTAGAACGATT
CGCAGTTAATCCTGGCCTGTTAGAAACATCAGAAGGCTGTAGACAAATACTGGGACAGCTACAACCATCC
CTTCAGACAGGATCAGAAGAACTTAGATCATTATATAATACAGTAGCAACCCTCTATTGTGTGCATCAAA
GGATAGAGATAAAAGACACCAAGGAAGCTTTAGACAAGATAGAGGAAGAGCAAAACAAAAGTAAGACCAC
CGCACAGCAAGCGGCCGCTGATCTTCAGACCTGGAGGAGGAGATATGAGGGACAATTGGAGAAGTGAATT
ATATAAATATAAAGTAGTAAAAATTGAACCATTAGGAGTAGCACCCACCAAGGCAAAGAGAAGAGTGGTG
CAGAGAGAAAAAAGAGCAGTGGGAATAGGAGCTTTGTTCCTTGGGTTCTTGGGAGCAGCAGGAAGCACTA
TGGGCGCAGCGTCAATGACGCTGACGGTACAGGCCAGACAATTATTGTCTGGTATAGTGCAGCAGCAGAA
CAATTTGCTGAGGGCTATTGAGGCGCAACAGCATCTGTTGCAACTCACAGTCTGGGGCATCAAGCAGCTC
CAGGCAAGAATCCTGGCTGTGGAAAGATACCTAAAGGATCAACAGCTCCTGGGGATTTGGGGTTGCTCTG
GAAAACTCATTTGCACCACTGCTGTGCCTTGGAATGCTAGTTGGAGTAATAAATCTCTGGAACAGATTTG
GAATCACACGACCTGGATGGAGTGGGACAGAGAAATTAACAATTACACAAGCTTAATACACTCCTTAATT
GAAGAATCGCAAAACCAGCAAGAAAAGAATGAACAAGAATTATTGGAATTAGATAAATGGGCAAGTTTGT
GGAATTGGTTTAACATAACAAATTGGCTGTGGTATATAAAATTATTCATAATGATAGTAGGAGGCTTGGT
AGGTTTAAGAATAGTTTTTGCTGTACTTTCTATAGTGAATAGAGTTAGGCAGGGATATTCACCATTATCG
TTTCAGACCCACCTCCCAACCCCGAGGGGACCCATGCATTGCATCTCAATTAGTCAGCAACCAGGTGTGG
AAAGTCCCCAGGCTCCCCAGCAGGCAGAAGTATGCAAAGCATGCGTCTCAATTAGTCAGCAACCATAGTC
CCGCCCCTAACTCCGCCCATCCCGCCCCTAACTCCGCCCAGTTCCGCCCATTCTCCGCCCCATGGCTGAC
TAATTTTTTTTATTTATGCAGAGGCCGAGGCCGCCTCGGCCTCTGAGCTATTCCAGAAGTAGTGAGGAGG
CTTTTTTGGAGGCCTAGGCTTTTGCAAAAAGCTTTCTAGAGGTACCACCGGAGCTTACCATGACCGAGTA
CAAGCCCACGGTGCGCCTCGCCACCCGCGACGACGTCCCCAGGGCCGTACGCACCCTCGCCGCCGCGTTC
GCCGACTACCCCGCCACGCGCCACACCGTCGATCCGGACCGCCACATCGAGCGGGTCACCGAGCTGCAAG
AACTCTTCCTCACGCGCGTCGGGCTCGACATCGGCAAGGTGTGGGTCGCGGACGACGGCGCCGCCGTGGC
GGTCTGGACCACGCCGGAGAGCGTCGAAGCGGGGGCGGTGTTCGCCGAGATCGGCCCGCGCATGGCCGAG
TTGAGCGGTTCCCGGCTGGCCGCGCAGCAACAGATGGAAGGCCTCCTGGCGCCGCACCGGCCCAAGGAGC
CCGCGTGGTTCCTGGCCACCGTCGGCGTCTCGCCCGACCACCAGGGCAAGGGTCTGGGCAGCGCCGTCGT
GCTCCCCGGAGTGGAGGCGGCCGAGCGCGCCGGGGTGCCCGCCTTCCTGGAGACCTCCGCGCCCCGCAAC
CTCCCCTTCTACGAGCGGCTCGGCTTCACCGTCACCGCCGACGTCGAGGTGCCCGAAGGACCGCGCACCT
GGTGCATGACCCGCAAGCCCGGTGCCAGTTAACGAATTCTAGATCTTGAGACAAATGGCAGTATTCATCC
ACAATTTTAAAAGAAAAGGGGGGATTGGGGGGTACAGTGCAGGGGAAAGAATAGTAGACATAATAGCAAC
AGACATACAAACTAAAGAATTACAAAAACAAATTACAAAAATTCAAAATTTTCGGGTTTATTACAGGGAC
AGCAGAGATCCACTTTGGCGCCGGCTCGAGGCCTGCAGGTGCAAAGATGGATAAAGTTTTAAACAGAGAG
GAATCTTTGCAGCTAATGGACCTTCTAGGTCTTGAAAGGAGTGGGAATTGGCTCCGGTGCCCGTCAGTGG
GCAGAGCGCACATCGCCCACAGTCCCCGAGAAGTTGGGGGGAGGGGTCGGCAATTGAACCGGTGCCTAGA
GAAGGTGGCGCGGGGTAAACTGGGAAAGTGATGTCGTGTACTGGCTCCGCCTTTTTCCCGAGGGTGGGGG
AGAACCGTATATAAGTGCAGTAGTCGCCGTGAACGTTCTTTTTCGCAACGGGTTTGCCGCCAGAACACAG
GTAAGTGCCGTGTGTGGTTCCCGCGGGCCTGGCCTCTTTACGGGTTATGGCCCTTGCGTGCCTTGAATTA
CTTCCACCTGGCTGCAGTACGTGATTCTTGATCCCGAGCTTCGGGTTGGAAGTGGGTGGGAGAGTTCGAG
GCCTTGCGCTTAAGGAGCCCCTTCGCCTCGTGCTTGAGTTGAGGCCTGGCCTGGGCGCTGGGGCCGCCGC
GTGCGAATCTGGTGGCACCTTCGCGCCTGTCTCGCTGCTTTCGATAAGTCTCTAGCCATTTAAAATTTTT
GATGACCTGCTGCGACGCTTTTTTTCTGGCAAGATAGTCTTGTAAATGCGGGCCAAGATCTGCACACTGG
TATTTCGGTTTTTGGGGCCGCGGGCGGCGACGGGGCCCGTGCGTCCCAGCGCACATGTTCGGCGAGGCGG
GGCCTGCGAGCGCGGCCACCGAGAATCGGACGGGGGTAGTCTCAAGCTGGCCGGCCTGCTCTGGTGCCTG
GCCTCGCGCCGCCGTGTATCGCCCCGCCCTGGGCGGCAAGGCTGGCCCGGTCGGCACCAGTTGCGTGAGC
GGAAAGATGGCCGCTTCCCGGCCCTGCTGCAGGGAGCTCAAAATGGAGGACGCGGCGCTCGGGAGAGCGG
GCGGGTGAGTCACCCACACAAAGGAAAAGGGCCTTTCCGTCCTCAGCCGTCGCTTCATGTGACTCCACGG
AGTACCGGGCGCCGTCCAGGCACCTCGATTAGTTCTCGAGCTTTTGGAGTACGTCGTCTTTAGGTTGGGG
GGAGGGGTTTTATGCGATGGAGTTTCCCCACACTGAGTGGGTGGAGACTGAAGTTAGGCCAGCTTGGCAC
TTGATGTAATTCTCCTTGGAATTTGCCCTTTTTGAGTTTGGATCTTGGTTCATTCTCAAGCCTCAGACAG
TGGTTCAAAGTTTTTTTCTTCCATTTCAGGTGTCGTGAGGCTAGCACCGCCACCATGTCTTCCAAGCAAG
CCACCTCTCCATTTGCCTGTGCAGCTGATGGAGAGGATGCAATGACCCAGGATTTAACCTCAAGGGAAAA
GGAAGAGGGCAGTGATCAACATGTGGCCTCCCATCTGCCTCTGCACCCCATAATGCACAACAAACCTCAC
TCTGAGGAGCTACCAACACTTGTCAGTACCATTCAACAAGATGCTGACTGGGACAGCGTTCTGTCATCTC
AGCAAAGAATGGAATCAGAGAATAATAAGTTATGTTCCCTATATTCCTTCCGAAATACCTCTACCTCACC
ACATAAGCCTGACGAAGGGAGTCGGGACCGTGAGATAATGACCAGTGTTACTTTTGGAACCCCAGAGCGC
CGCAAAGGGAGTCTTGCCGATGTGGTGGACACACTGAAACAGAAGAAGCTTGAGGAAATGACTCGGACTG
AACAAGAGGATTCCTCCTGCATGGAAAAACTACTTTCAAAAGATTGGAAGGAAAAAATGGAAAGACTAAA
TACCAGTGAACTTCTTGGAGAAATTAAAGGTACACCTGAGAGCCTGGCAGAAAAAGAACGGCAGCTCTCC
ACCATGATTACCCAGCTGATCAGTTTACGGGAGCAGCTACTGGCAGCGCATGATGAACAGAAAAAACTGG
CAGCGTCACAAATTGAGAAACAACGGCAGCAAATGGACCTTGCTCGCCAACAGCAAGAACAGATTGCGAG
ACAACAGCAGCAACTTCTGCAACAGCAGCACAAAATTAATCTCCTGCAGCAACAGATCCAGGTTCAGGGT
CACATGCCTCCGCTCATGATCCCAATTTTTCCACATGACCAGCGGACTCTGGCAGCAGCTGCTGCTGCCC
AACAGGGATTCCTCTTCCCCCCTGGAATAACATACAAACCAGGTGATAACTACCCCGTACAGTTCATTCC
ATCAACAATGGCAGCTGCTGCTGCTTCTGGACTCAGCCCTTTACAGCTCCAGAAGGGTCATGTCTCCCAC
CCACAAATTAACCAAAGGCTAAAGGGCCTAAGTGACCGTTTTGGCAGGAATTTGGACACCTTTGAACATG
GTGGTGGCCACTCTTACAACCACAAACAGATTGAGCAGCTCTATGCCGCTCAGCTGGCCAGCATGCAGGT
GTCACCTGGAGCAAAGATGCCATCAACTCCACAGCCACCAAACACAGCAGGGACGGTCTCACCTACTGGG
ATAAAAAATGAAAAGAGAGGGACCAGCCCTGTAACTCAAGTTAAGGATGAAGCAGCAGCACAGCCTCTGA
ATCTCTCATCCCGACCCAAGACAGCAGAGCCTGTAAAGTCCCCAACGTCTCCCACCCAGAACCTCTTCCC
AGCCAGCAAAACCAGCCCTGTCAATCTGCCAAACAAAAGCAGCATCCCTAGCCCCATTGGAGGAAGCCTG
GGAAGAGGATCCTCTTTAGATATCCTATCTAGTCTCAACTCCCCTGCCCTTTTTGGGGATCAGGATACAG
TGATGAAAGCCATTCAGGAGGCGCGGAAGATGCGAGAGCAGATCCAGCGGGAGCAACAGCAGCAACAGCC
ACATGGTGTTGACGGGAAACTGTCCTCCATAAATAATATGGGGCTGAACAGCTGCAGGAATGAAAAGGAA
AGAACGCGCTTTGAGAATTTGGGGCCCCAGTTAACGGGAAAGTCAAATGAAGATGGAAAACTGGGCCCAG
GTGTCATCGACCTTACTCGGCCAGAAGATGCAGAGGGAGGTGCCACTGTGGCTGAAGCACGAGTCTACAG
GGACGCCCGCGGCCGTGCCAGCAGCGAGCCACACATTAAGCGACCAATGAATGCATTCATGGTTTGGGCA
AAGGATGAGAGGAGAAAAATCCTTCAGGCCTTCCCCGACATGCATAACTCCAACATTAGCAAAATCTTAG
GATCTCGCTGGAAATCAATGTCCAACCAGGAGAAGCAACCTTATTATGAAGAGCAGGCCCGGCTAAGCAA
GATCCACTTAGAGAAGTACCCAAACTATAAATACAAACCCCGACCGAAACGCACCTGCATTGTTGATGGC
AAAAAGCTTCGGATTGGGGAGTATAAGCAACTGATGAGGTCTCGGAGACAGGAGATGAGGCAGTTCTTTA
CTGTGGGGCAACAGCCTCAGATTCCAATCACCACAGGAACAGGTGTTGTGTATCCTGGTGCTATCACTAT
GGCAACTACCACACCATCGCCTCAGATGACATCTGACTGCTCTAGCACCTCGGCCAGCCCGGAGCCCAGC
CTCCCGGTCATCCAGAGCACTTATGGTATGAAGACAGATGGCGGAAGCCTAGCTGGAAATGAAATGATCA
ATGGAGAGGATGAAATGGAAATGTATGATGACTATGAAGATGACCCCAAATCAGACTATAGCAGTGAAAA
TGAAGCCCCGGAGGCTGTCAGTGCCAACTAGTAATGAACTAGTCCGTAACTTGAAAGTATTTCGATTTCT
TGGCTTTATATATCTTGTGGAAAGGACGAACCTGGTGATCCAGTGGCATAGTTACGCGTTAAGTCGACAA
TCAACCTCTGGATTACAAAATTTGTGAAAGATTGACTGGTATTCTTAACTATGTTGCTCCTTTTACGCTA
TGTGGATACGCTGCTTTAATGCCTTTGTATCATGCTATTGCTTCCCGTATGGCTTTCATTTTCTCCTCCT
TGTATAAATCCTGGTTGCTGTCTCTTTATGAGGAGTTGTGGCCCGTTGTCAGGCAACGTGGCGTGGTGTG
CACTGTGTTTGCTGACGCAACCCCCACTGGTTGGGGCATTGCCACCACCTGTCAGCTCCTTTCCGGGACT
TTCGCTTTCCCCCTCCCTATTGCCACGGCGGAACTCATCGCCGCCTGCCTTGCCCGCTGCTGGACAGGGG
CTCGGCTGTTGGGCACTGACAATTCCGTGGTGTTGTCGGGGAAATCATCGTCCTTTCCTTGGCTGCTCGC
CTGTGTTGCCACCTGGATTCTGCGCGGGACGTCCTTCTGCTACGTCCCTTCGGCCCTCAATCCAGCGGAC
CTTCCTTCCCGCGGCCTGCTGCCGGCTCTGCGGCCTCTTCCGCGTCTTCGCCTTCGCCCTCAGACGAGTC
GGATCTCCCTTTGGGCCGCCTCCCCGCGTCGACTTTAAGACCAATGACTTACAAGGCAGCTGTAGATCTT
AGCCACTTTTTAAAAGAAAAGGGGGGACTGGAAGGGCTAATTCACTCCCAACGAAGACAAGATCTGCTTT
TTGCTTGTACTGGGTCTCTCTGGTTAGACCAGATCTGAGCCTGGGAGCTCTCTGGCTAACTAGGGAACCC
ACTGCTTAAGCCTCAATAAAGCTTGCCTTGAGTGCTTCAAGTAGTGTGTGCCCGTCTGTTGTGTGACTCT
GGTAACTAGAGATCCCTCAGACCCTTTTAGTCAGTGTGGAAAATCTCTAGCAGTACGTATAGTAGTTCAT
GTCATCTTATTATTCAGTATTTATAACTTGCAAAGAAATGAATATCAGAGAGTGAGAGGAACTTGTTTAT
TGCAGCTTATAATGGTTACAAATAAAGCAATAGCATCACAAATTTCACAAATAAAGCATTTTTTTCACTG
CATTCTAGTTGTGGTTTGTCCAAACTCATCAATGTATCTTATCATGTCTGGCTCTAGCTATCCCGCCCCT
AACTCCGCCCATCCCGCCCCTAACTCCGCCCAGTTCCGCCCATTCTCCGCCCCATGGCTGACTAATTTTT
TTTATTTATGCAGAGGCCGAGGCCGCCTCGGCCTCTGAGCTATTCCAGAAGTAGTGAGGAGGCTTTTTTG
GAGGCCTAGGGACGTACCCAATTCGCCCTATAGTGAGTCGTATTACGCGCGCTCACTGGCCGTCGTTTTA
CAACGTCGTGACTGGGAAAACCCTGGCGTTACCCAACTTAATCGCCTTGCAGCACATCCCCCTTTCGCCA
GCTGGCGTAATAGCGAAGAGGCCCGCACCGATCGCCCTTCCCAACAGTTGCGCAGCCTGAATGGCGAATG
GG
[124 nt withheld, positions 8123-8246]
C
[91 nt withheld, positions 8248-8338]
A
[49 nt withheld, positions 8340-8388]
CCTTTGACGTTGGAGTCCACGTTCTTT
[37 nt withheld, positions 8416-8452]
ACCCTATCTCGGTCTATTCTTTTGATTTATAAGGGATTTTGCCGATTTCGGCCTATTGGTTAAAAAATGA
GCTGATTTAACAAAAATTTAACGCGAATTTTAACAAAATATTAACGCTTACAATTTAGGTGGCACTTTTC
GGGGAAATGTGCGCGGAACCCCTATTTGTTTATTTTTCTAAATACATTCAAATATGTATCCGCTCATGAG
ACAATAACCCTGATAAATGCTTCAATAATATTGAAAAAGGAAGAGTATGAGTATTCAACATTTCCGTGTC
GCCCTTATTCCCTTTTTTGCGGCATTTTGCCTTCCTGTTTTTGCTCACCCAGAAACGCTGGTGAAAGTAA
AAGATGCTGAAGATCAGTTGGGTGCACGAGTGGGTTACATCGAACTGGATCTCAACAGCGGTAAGATCCT
TGAGAGTTTTCGCCCCGAAGAACGTTTTCCAATGATGAGCACTTTTAAAGTTCTGCTATGTGGCGCGGTA
TTATCCCGTATTGACGCCGGGCAAGAGCAACTCGGTCGCCGCATACACTATTCTCAGAATGACTTGGTTG
AGTACTCACCAGTCACAGAAAAGCATCTTACGGATGGCATGACAGTAAGAGAATTATGCAGTGCTGCCAT
AACCATGAGTGATAACACTGCGGCCAACTTACTTCTGACAACGATCGGAGGACCGAAGGAGCTAACCGCT
TTTTTGCACAACATGGGGGATCATGTAACTCGCCTTGATCGTTGGGAACCGGAGCTGAATGAAGCCATAC
CAAACGACGAGCGTGACACCACGATGCCTGTAGCAATGGCAACAACGTTGCGCAAACTATTAACTGGCGA
ACTACTTACTCTAGCTTCCCGGCAACAATTAATAGACTGGATGGAGGCGGATAAAGTTGCAGGACCACTT
CTGCGCTCGGCCCTTCCGGCTGGCTGGTTTATTGCTGATAAATCTGGAGCCGGTGAGCGTGGGTCTCGCG
GTATCATTGCAGCACTGGGGCCAGATGGTAAGCCCTCCCGTATCGTAGTTATCTACACGACGGGGAGTCA
GGCAACTATGGATGAACGAAATAGACAGATCGCTGAGATAGGTGCCTCACTGATTAAGCATTGGTAACTG
TCAGACCAAGTTTACTCATATATACTTTAGATTGATTTAAAACTTCATTTTTAATTTAAAAGGATCTAGG
TGAAGATCCTTTTTGATAATCTCATGACCAAAATCCCTTAACGTGAGTTTTCGTTCCACTGAGCGTCAGA
CCCCGTAGAAAAGATCAAAGGATCTTCTTGAGATCCTTTTTTTCTGCGCGTAATCTGCTGCTTGCAAACA
AAAAAACCACCGCTACCAGCGGTGGTTTGTTTGCCGGATCAAGAGCTACCAACTCTTTTTCCGAAGGTAA
CTGGCTTCAGCAGAGCGCAGATACCAAATACTGTTCTTCTAGTGTAGCCGTAGTTAGGCCACCACTTCAA
GAACTCTGTAGCACCGCCTACATACCTCGCTCTGCTAATCCTGTTACCAGTGGCTGCTGCCAGTGGCGAT
AAGTCGTGTCTTACCGGGTTGGACTCAAGACGATAGTTACCGGATAAGGCGCAGCGGTCGGGCTGAACGG
GGGGTTCGTGCACACAGCCCAGCTTGGAGCGAACGACCTACACCGAACTGAGATACCTACAGCGTGAGCT
ATGAGAAAGCGCCACGCTTCCCGAAGGGAGAAAGGCGGACAGGTATCCGGTAAGCGGCAGGGTCGGAACA
GGAGAGCGCACGAGGGAGCTTCCAGGGGGAAACGCCTGGTATCTTTATAGTCCTGTCGGGTTTCGCCACC
TCTGACTTGAGCGTCGATTTTTGTGATGCTCGTCAGGGGGGCGGAGCCTATGGAAAAACGCCAGCAACGC
GGCCTTTTTACGGTTCCTGGCCTTTTGCTGGCCTTTTGCTCACATGTTCTTTCCTGCGTTATCCCCTGAT
TCTGTGGATAACCGTATTACCGCCTTTGAGTGAGCTGATACCGCTCGCCGCAGCCGAACGACCGAGCGCA
GCGAGTCAGTGAGCGAGGAAGCGGAAGAGCGCCCAATACGCAAACCGCCTCTCCCCGCGCGTTGGCCGAT
TCATTAATGCAGCTGGCACGACAGGTTTCCCGACTGGAAAGCGGGCAGTGAGCGCAACGCAATTAATGTG
AGTTAGCTCACTCATTAGGCACCCCAGGCTTTACACTTTATGCTTCCGGCTCGTATGTTGTGTGGAATTG
TGAGCGGATAACAATTTCACACAGGAAACAGCTATGACCATGATTACGCCAAGCGCGCAATTAACCCTCA
CTAAAGGGAACAAAAGCTGGAGCTGCAAGC
Features (pLannotate 1.2.2; 31 found; start..end, strand, type, name):
      5..231     +  promoter       RSV promoter: Rous sarcoma virus enhancer/promoter
    232..412     +  LTR            5' LTR (truncated): truncated 5' long terminal repeat (LTR) from HIV-1
    459..584     +  misc_feature   HIV-1 Ψ: packaging signal of human immunodeficiency virus type 1
    568..931     +  CDS            HIV-1 gag (fragment): gag protein from human immunodeficiency virus 1; gag
   1077..1310    +  misc_feature   RRE: The Rev response element (RRE) of HIV-1 allows for Rev-dependent mRNA export from the nucleus to the cytoplasm.
   1687..1713    +  CDS            Rev (fragment): human immunodeficiency virus 1 (HIV-1) Rev protein; rev; enhances nuclear export of unspliced and incompletely spliced viral mRNAs
   1720..1743    +  promoter       SV40 promoter (fragment): SV40 early promoter
   1744..1815    +  promoter       SV40 promoter (fragment): SV40 enhancer and early promoter
   1839..1974    +  rep_origin     SV40 ori: SV40 origin of replication
   2020..2616    +  CDS            PuroR (fragment): puromycin N-acetyltransferase; pac from Streptomyces; confers resistance to puromycin
   2665..2782    +  misc_feature   cPPT/CTS: central polypurine tract and central termination sequence of HIV-1
   2847..2913    +  CDS            small t antigen (fragment): SV40 (simian virus 40) small t antigen
   2920..4098    +  promoter       EF-1α promoter: strong constitutive promoter for human elongation factor EF-1α
   4115..6538    +  CDS            SOX6: SOX6_HUMAN - Experimental evidence at protein level: Swiss-Prot protein existence level 1. Transcription factor that plays a key role in several developmental processes, including neurogenesis, chondrocytes differentiation and cartilage formation. Specifically binds the 5'- AACAAT-3' DNA motif present in enhancers and super-enhancers and promotes expression of genes important for chondrogenesis. Required for overt chondrogenesis when condensed prechondrocytes differentiate into early stage chondrocytes: SOX5 and SOX6 cooperatively bind with SOX9 on active enhancers and super-enhancers associat
   6554..6607    +  promoter       U6 promoter (fragment): RNA polymerase III promoter for human U6 snRNA
   6649..7237    +  misc_feature   WPRE: woodchuck hepatitis virus posttranscriptional regulatory element
   7288..7307    +  misc_feature   cPPT/CTS (fragment): central polypurine tract and central termination sequence of HIV-1
   7309..7542    +  LTR            3' LTR (ΔU3): self-inactivating 3' long terminal repeat (LTR) from HIV-1
   7620..7741    +  polyA_signal   SV40 poly(A) signal: SV40 polyadenylation signal
   7781..7916    +  rep_origin     SV40 ori: SV40 origin of replication
   7937..7955    -  promoter       T7 promoter: promoter for bacteriophage T7 RNA polymerase
   7963..8118    +  CDS            lacZα (fragment): LacZα fragment of β-galactosidase; lacZ fragment
   8123..8551    +  rep_origin     f1 ori (sequence partly withheld): f1 bacteriophage origin of replication; arrow indicates direction of (+) strand synthesis
   8604..8708    +  promoter       AmpR promoter: bla
   8709..9569    +  CDS            AmpR: β-lactamase; bla; confers resistance to ampicillin, carbenicillin, and related antibiotics
   9740..10328   +  rep_origin     ori: high-copy-number ColE1/pMB1/pBR322/pUC origin of replication
  10511..10603   +  CDS            lacI (fragment): lac repressor; lacI; The lac repressor binds to the lac operator to inhibit transcription in E. coli. This inhibition can be relieved by adding lactose or isopropyl-β-D-thiogalactopyranoside (IPTG).
  10616..10637   +  protein_bind   CAP binding site: CAP binding activates transcription in the presence of cAMP. E. coli catabolite activator protein
  10652..10682   +  promoter       lac promoter: promoter for the E. coli lac operon
  10686..10708   +  protein_bind   lac operator (fragment): The lac repressor binds to the lac operator to inhibit transcription in E. coli. This inhibition can be relieved by adding lactose or isopropyl-β-D-thiogalactopyranoside (IPTG). lac repressor encoded by lacI
  10751..10769   +  promoter       T3 promoter: promoter for bacteriophage T3 RNA polymerase
