[The description below was written by a language model from this plasmid's Addgene catalogue record and pLannotate feature annotations shown in this document.]
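Description:
TFORF2536 is a third-generation-style, self-inactivating lentiviral expression plasmid built on the pLX_TRC317 backbone and carrying the human transcription factor SOX6 as its open reading frame. It belongs to a barcoded transcription factor ORF collection in which each construct pairs one ORF with a unique 24-bp barcode, so that the factor delivered to a given cell can be identified by sequencing in pooled overexpression screens. In bacteria the plasmid is maintained through a high-copy ColE1/pUC-type origin and ampicillin resistance (AmpR); an f1 origin and remnants of a lac/lacZα cloning region flanked by T7 and T3 promoters are also present in the backbone. The depositor notes that the plasmid can recombine, which is common for LTR-containing vectors.

The viral cassette begins with an RSV promoter fused to a truncated HIV-1 5' LTR, which drives Tat-independent production of the genomic RNA, followed by the Ψ packaging signal with a gag fragment, the Rev response element for nuclear export, and a cPPT/CTS element that aids nuclear import of the reverse-transcribed genome. An SV40 early promoter expresses puromycin N-acetyltransferase for selection of transduced mammalian cells. Downstream, the EF-1α promoter drives constitutive SOX6 expression, and a WPRE enhances transcript stability and expression before the ΔU3 3' LTR, which inactivates LTR promoter activity after integration. An SV40 poly(A) signal lies outside the 3' LTR. The barcode is not annotated in the feature table, though a short U6-derived fragment sits between the ORF and the WPRE. The annotated SOX6 coding sequence is slightly shorter than the listed insert size. The construct is intended for SOX6 overexpression, including directed differentiation screens.
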