Addgene plasmid #142397: TFORF2536
Purpose: Lentiviral vector for overexpressing transcription factor ORFs with unique 24-bp barcodes. Barcodes facilitate identification of transcription factors in pooled screens.
Depositing lab: Feng Zhang. Depositing organization: Broad Institute. Publication: A transcription factor atlas of directed differentiation. Joung J, Ma S, Tay T, Geiger-Schuller KR, Kirchgatterer PC, Verdine VK, Guo B, Arias-Garcia MA, Allen WE, Singh A, Kuksenko O, Abudayyeh OO, Gootenberg JS, Fu Z, Macrae RK, Buenrostro JD, Regev A, Zhang F. Cell. 2023 Jan 5;186(1):209-229.e26. doi: 10.1016/j.cell.2022.11.026. PubMed 36608654.
Backbone
  Vector backbone: pLX_TRC317
  Backbone manufacturer: Broad Institute Genetic Perturbation Platform
  Backbone size w/o insert (bp): 8264
  Vector type: Mammalian Expression, Lentiviral
  Selectable markers: Puromycin
Growth in bacteria
  Bacterial resistance: Ampicillin, 100 μg/mL
  Growth temperature: 30°C
  Growth strain: NEB Stable
  Copy number: High Copy
Gene/Insert
  Gene/Insert name: SOX6
  Species: H. sapiens (human)
  Insert size (bp): 2528
  Entrez Gene: SOX6 (a.k.a. HSSOX6, SOXD, TOLCAS)
  Promoter: EF1a
  Cloning method: Unknown
  Sequencing primers: 5′ GGGTGGAGACTGAAGTTAGGCCAG; 3′ CACATAGCGTAAAAGGAGCAACATAG
Terms and licenses: Academic/Nonprofit Terms; Industry Terms: Not Available to Industry
Depositor comments: NM_033326,ENST00000316399,ENST00000396356 . The transcription factor ORF portion of this plasmid was synthesized by Genewiz. Please test multiple small colonies in case of plasmid recombination. To make this collection available in a timely manner, a portion of this collection was not fully sequenced by Addgene. If an Addgene verified full plasmid sequence is not available, please contact us prior to placing an order to request the full sequence.
How to cite: TFORF2536 was a gift from Feng Zhang (Addgene plasmid # 142397 ; http://n2t.net/addgene:142397 ; RRID:Addgene_142397)
