>Addgene plasmid #142397 | TFORF2536 | depositor partial sequence | sequence record 279329 | Insert
ACCGCCACCATGTCTTCCAAGCAAGCCACCTCTCCATTTGCCTGTGCAGCTGATGGAGAGGATGCAATGA
CCCAGGATTTAACCTCAAGGGAAAAGGAAGAGGGCAGTGATCAACATGTGGCCTCCCATCTGCCTCTGCA
CCCCATAATGCACAACAAACCTCACTCTGAGGAGCTACCAACACTTGTCAGTACCATTCAACAAGATGCT
GACTGGGACAGCGTTCTGTCATCTCAGCAAAGAATGGAATCAGAGAATAATAAGTTATGTTCCCTATATT
CCTTCCGAAATACCTCTACCTCACCACATAAGCCTGACGAAGGGAGTCGGGACCGTGAGATAATGACCAG
TGTTACTTTTGGAACCCCAGAGCGCCGCAAAGGGAGTCTTGCCGATGTGGTGGACACACTGAAACAGAAG
AAGCTTGAGGAAATGACTCGGACTGAACAAGAGGATTCCTCCTGCATGGAAAAACTACTTTCAAAAGATT
GGAAGGAAAAAATGGAAAGACTAAATACCAGTGAACTTCTTGGAGAAATTAAAGGTACACCTGAGAGCCT
GGCAGAAAAAGAACGGCAGCTCTCCACCATGATTACCCAGCTGATCAGTTTACGGGAGCAGCTACTGGCA
GCGCATGATGAACAGAAAAAACTGGCAGCGTCACAAATTGAGAAACAACGGCAGCAAATGGACCTTGCTC
GCCAACAGCAAGAACAGATTGCGAGACAACAGCAGCAACTTCTGCAACAGCAGCACAAAATTAATCTCCT
GCAGCAACAGATCCAGGTTCAGGGTCACATGCCTCCGCTCATGATCCCAATTTTTCCACATGACCAGCGG
ACTCTGGCAGCAGCTGCTGCTGCCCAACAGGGATTCCTCTTCCCCCCTGGAATAACATACAAACCAGGTG
ATAACTACCCCGTACAGTTCATTCCATCAACAATGGCAGCTGCTGCTGCTTCTGGACTCAGCCCTTTACA
GCTCCAGAAGGGTCATGTCTCCCACCCACAAATTAACCAAAGGCTAAAGGGCCTAAGTGACCGTTTTGGC
AGGAATTTGGACACCTTTGAACATGGTGGTGGCCACTCTTACAACCACAAACAGATTGAGCAGCTCTATG
CCGCTCAGCTGGCCAGCATGCAGGTGTCACCTGGAGCAAAGATGCCATCAACTCCACAGCCACCAAACAC
AGCAGGGACGGTCTCACCTACTGGGATAAAAAATGAAAAGAGAGGGACCAGCCCTGTAACTCAAGTTAAG
GATGAAGCAGCAGCACAGCCTCTGAATCTCTCATCCCGACCCAAGACAGCAGAGCCTGTAAAGTCCCCAA
CGTCTCCCACCCAGAACCTCTTCCCAGCCAGCAAAACCAGCCCTGTCAATCTGCCAAACAAAAGCAGCAT
CCCTAGCCCCATTGGAGGAAGCCTGGGAAGAGGATCCTCTTTAGATATCCTATCTAGTCTCAACTCCCCT
GCCCTTTTTGGGGATCAGGATACAGTGATGAAAGCCATTCAGGAGGCGCGGAAGATGCGAGAGCAGATCC
AGCGGGAGCAACAGCAGCAACAGCCACATGGTGTTGACGGGAAACTGTCCTCCATAAATAATATGGGGCT
GAACAGCTGCAGGAATGAAAAGGAAAGAACGCGCTTTGAGAATTTGGGGCCCCAGTTAACGGGAAAGTCA
AATGAAGATGGAAAACTGGGCCCAGGTGTCATCGACCTTACTCGGCCAGAAGATGCAGAGGGAGGTGCCA
CTGTGGCTGAAGCACGAGTCTACAGGGACGCCCGCGGCCGTGCCAGCAGCGAGCCACACATTAAGCGACC
AATGAATGCATTCATGGTTTGGGCAAAGGATGAGAGGAGAAAAATCCTTCAGGCCTTCCCCGACATGCAT
AACTCCAACATTAGCAAAATCTTAGGATCTCGCTGGAAATCAATGTCCAACCAGGAGAAGCAACCTTATT
ATGAAGAGCAGGCCCGGCTAAGCAAGATCCACTTAGAGAAGTACCCAAACTATAAATACAAACCCCGACC
GAAACGCACCTGCATTGTTGATGGCAAAAAGCTTCGGATTGGGGAGTATAAGCAACTGATGAGGTCTCGG
AGACAGGAGATGAGGCAGTTCTTTACTGTGGGGCAACAGCCTCAGATTCCAATCACCACAGGAACAGGTG
TTGTGTATCCTGGTGCTATCACTATGGCAACTACCACACCATCGCCTCAGATGACATCTGACTGCTCTAG
CACCTCGGCCAGCCCGGAGCCCAGCCTCCCGGTCATCCAGAGCACTTATGGTATGAAGACAGATGGCGGA
AGCCTAGCTGGAAATGAAATGATCAATGGAGAGGATGAAATGGAAATGTATGATGACTATGAAGATGACC
CCAAATCAGACTATAGCAGTGAAAATGAAGCCCCGGAGGCTGTCAGTGCCAACTAGTAATGAACTAGTCC
GTAACTTGAAAGTATTTCGATTTCTTGGCTTTATATATCTTGTGGAAAGGACGAACCTGGTGATCCAGTG
GCATAGTT
