>Addgene plasmid #142397 | TFORF2536 | depositor partial sequence | sequence record 279330 | Barcode
ACCTGGTGATCCAGTGGCATAGTT
